>Addgene plasmid #239665 | pAAV-GfaABC1D_hCRAFi-CCR2null | addgene full sequence | sequence record 488915 | Addgene NGS Result
CCTGCAGGCAGCTGCGCGCTCGCTCGCTCACTGAGGCCGCCCGGGCGTCGGGCGACCTTTGGTCGCCCGG
CCTCAGTGAGCGAGCGAGCGCGCAGAGAGGGAGTGGCCAACTCCATCACTAGGGGTTCCTGCGGCCGCAC
GCGTTGTAGTTAATGATTAACCCGCCATGCTACTTATCTACGTAGCCATGCTCTAGGAAGATCTAACATA
TCCTGGTGTGGAGTAGGGGACGCTGCTCTGACAGAGGCTCGGGGGCCTGAGCTGGCTCTGTGAGCTGGGG
AGGAGGCAGACAGCCAGGCCTTGTCTGCAAGCAGACCTGGCAGCATTGGGCTGGCCGCCCCCCAGGGCCT
CCTCTTCATGCCCAGTGAATGACTCACCTTGGCACAGACACAATGTTCGGGGTGGGCACAGTGCCTGCTT
CCCGCCGCACCCCAGCCCCCCTCAAATGCCTTCCGAGAAGCCCATTGAGCAGGGGGCTTGCATTGCACCC
CAGCCTGACAGCCTGGCATCTTGGGATAAAAGCAGCACAGCCCCCTAGGGGCTGCCCTTGCTGTGTGGCG
CCACCGGCGGTGGAGAACAAGGCTCTATTCAGCCTGTGCCCAGGAAAGGGGATCAGGGGATGCCCAGGCA
TGGACAGTGGGTGGCAGGGGGGGAGAGGAGGGCTGTCTGCTTCCCAGAAGTCCAAGGACACAAATGGGTG
AGGGGAGAGCTCTCCCCATAGCTGGGCTGCGGCCCAACCCCACCCCCTCAGGCTATGCCAGGGGGTGTTG
CCAGGGGCACCCGGGCATCGCCAGTCTAGCCCACTCCTTCATAAAGCCCTCGCATCCCAGGAGCGAGCAG
AGCCAGAGCAGGTTGGAGAGGAGACGCATCACCTCCGCTGCTCGCAAGCTTTATTGCGGTAGTTTATCAC
AGTTAAATTGCTAACGCAGTCAGTGCTTCTGACACAACAGTCTCGAACTTAAGCTGCAGAAGTTGGTCGT
GAGGCACTGGGCAGGTAAGTATCAAGGTTACAAGACAGGTTTAAGGAGACCAATAGAAACTGGGCTTGTC
GAGACAGAGAAGACTCTTGCGTTTCTGATAGGCACCTATTGGTCTTACTGACATCCACTTTGCCTTTCTC
TCCACAGGTGTCCACTCCCAGTTCAATTACAGCTCTTAAGGCTAGAGTACTTAATACGACTCACTATAGG
CTAGCCTCGAGAATTCGCCACCATGCTGAGCACCAGCAGAAGCAGATTCATCAGAAACACCAACGAGAGC
GGCGAGGAGGTGACCACCTTCTTCGACTACGACTACGGCGCCCCCTGCCACAAGTTCGACGTGAAGCAGA
TCGGCGCCCAGCTGCTGCCCCCCCTGGCCAGCCTGGTGTTCATCTTCGGCTTCGTGGGCAACATGCTGGT
GGTGCTGATCCTGATCAACTGCAAGAAGCTGAAGTGCCTGACCGACATCTACCTGCTGAACCTGGCCATC
AGCGACCTGCTGTTCCTGATCACCCTGCCCCTGTGGGCCCACAGCGCCGCCAACGAGTGGGTGTTCGGCA
ACGCCATGTGCAAGCTGTTCACCGGCCTGGCCCACATCGGCTACTTCGGCGGCATCTTCTTCATCATCCT
GCTGACCATCGACAGATACCTGGCCATCGTGCACGCCGTGTTCGCCCTGAAGGCCAGAACCGTGACCTTC
GGCGTGGTGACCAGCGTGATCACCTGGCTGGTGGCCGTGTTCGCCAGCGTGCCCGGCATCATCTTCACCA
AGTGCCAGAAGGAGGACAGCGTGTACGTGTGCGGCCCCTACTTCCCCAGAGGCTGGAACAACTTCCACAC
CATCATGAGAAACATCCTGGGCCTGGTGCTGCCCCTGCTGATCATGGTGATCTGCTACAGCGGCATCCTG
AAGACCCTGCTGAGATGCAGAAACGGCCTGGAGGAGGGAGGAAACGTCTATATCAAGGCCGACAAGCAGA
AGAACGGCATCAAGGCGAACTTCAAGATCCGCCACAACATCGAGGACGGCGGCGTGCAGCTCGCCTACCA
CTACCAGCAGAACACCCCCATCGGCGACGGCCCCGTGCTGCTGCCCGACAACCACTACCTGAGCGTGCAG
TCCAAACTTTCGAAAGACCCCAACGAGAAGCGCGATCACATGGTCCTGCTGGAGTTCGTGACCGCCGCCG
GGATCACTCTCGGCATGGACGAGCTGTACAAGGGCGGTACCGGAGGGAGCATGGTGAGCAAGGGCGAGGA
GCTGTTCACCGGGGTGGTGCCCATCCTGGTCGAGCTGGACGGCGACGTAAACGGCCACAAGTTCAGCGTG
TCCGGCGAGGGTGAGGGCGATGCCACCTACGGCAAGCTGACCCTGAAGTTCATCTGCACCACCGGCAAGC
TGCCCGTGCCCTGGCCCACCCTCGTGACCACCCTGACCTACGGCGTGCAGTGCTTCAGCCGCTACCCCGA
CCACATGAAGCAGCACGACTTCTTCAAGTCCGCCATGCCCGAAGGCTACATCCAGGAGCGCACCATCTTC
TTCAAGGACGACGGCAACTACAAGACCCGCGCCGAGGTGAAGTTCGAGGGCGACACCCTGGTGAACCGCA
TCGAGCTGAAGGGCATCGACTTCAAGGAGGACGGCAACATCCTGGGGCACAAGCTGGAGTACAACATCGA
CAAGAAGAGACACAGAGCCGTGAGAGTGATCTTCACCATCATGATCGTGTACTTCCTGTTCTGGACCCCC
TACAACATCGTGATCCTGCTGAACACCTTCCAGGAGTTCTTCGGCCTGAGCAACTGCGAGAGCACCAGCC
AGCTGGACCAGGCCACCCAGGTGACCGAGACCCTGGGCATGACCCACTGCTGCATCAACCCCATCATCTA
CGCCTTCGTGGGCGAGAAGTTCAGAAGATACCTGAGCGTGTTCTTCAGAAAGCACATCACCAAGAGATTC
TGCAAGCAGTGCCCCGTGTTCTACAGAGAGACCGTGGACGGCGTGACCAGCACCAACACCCCCAGCACCG
GCGAGCAGGAGGTGAGCGCCGGCCTGATGGACGAGCTGTACAAGAGTAGAATCACAAGCGAAGGCGAGTA
CATCCCCCTGGATCAAATAGACATAAATGTAAAGAGTAGAATCACAAGCGAAGGCGAGTACATCCCCCTG
GATCAAATAGACATAAATGTAAAGAGTAGAATCACAAGCGAAGGCGAGTACATCCCCCTGGATCAAATAG
ACATAAATGTAGGTGGATTTTGTTATGAGAATGAAGTGTAAGATATCAAGCTTATCGATAATCAACCTCT
GGATTACAAAATTTGTGAAAGATTGACTGGTATTCTTAACTATGTTGCTCCTTTTACGCTATGTGGATAC
GCTGCTTTAATGCCTTTGTATCATGCTATTGCTTCCCGTATGGCTTTCATTTTCTCCTCCTTGTATAAAT
CCTGGTTGCTGTCTCTTTATGAGGAGTTGTGGCCCGTTGTCAGGCAACGTGGCGTGGTGTGCACTGTGTT
TGCTGACGCAACCCCCACTGGTTGGGGCATTGCCACCACCTGTCAGCTCCTTTCCGGAACTTTCGCTTTC
CCCCTCCCTATTGCCACGGCGGAACTCATCGCCGCCTGCCTTGCCCGCTGCTGGACAGGGGCTCGGCTGT
TGGGCACTGACAATTCCGTGGTGTTGTCGGGGAAATCATCGTCCTTTCCTTGGCTGCTCGCCTATGTTGC
CACCTGGATTCTGCGCGGGACGTCCTTCTGCTACGTCCCTTCGGCCCTCAATCCAGCGGACCTTCCTTCC
CGCGGCCTGCTGCCGGCTCTGCGGCCTCTTCCGCGTCTTCGCCTTCGCCCTCAGACGAGTCGGATCTCCC
TTTGGGCCGCCTCCCCGCATCGATACCGAGCGCTGCTCGAGAGATCTACGGGTGGCATCCCTGTGACCCC
TCCCCAGTGCCTCTCCTGGCCCTGGAAGTTGCCACTCCAGTGCCCACCAGCCTTGTCCTAATAAAATTAA
GTTGCATCATTTTGTCTGACTAGGTGTCCTTCTATAATATTATGGGGTGGAGGGGGGTGGTATGGAGCAA
GGGGCAAGTTGGGAAGACAACCTGTAGGGCCTGCGGGGTCTATTGGGAACCAAGCTGGAGTGCAGTGGCA
CAATCTTGGCTCACTGCAATCTCCGCCTCCTGGGTTCAAGCGATTCTCCTGCCTCAGCCTCCCGAGTTGT
TGGGATTCCAGGCATGCATGACCAGGCTCAGCTAATTTTTGTTTTTTTGGTAGAGACGGGGTTTCACCAT
ATTGGCCAGGCTGGTCTCCAACTCCTAATCTCAGGTGATCTACCCACCTTGGCCTCCCAAATTGCTGGGA
TTACAGGCGTGAACCACTGCTCCCTTCCCTGTCCTTCTGATTTTGTAGGTAACCACGTGCGGACCGAGCG
GCCGCAGGAACCCCTAGTGATGGAGTTGGCCACTCCCTCTCTGCGCGCTCGCTCGCTCACTGAGGCCGGG
CGACCAAAGGTCGCCCGACGCCCGGGCTTTGCCCGGGCGGCCTCAGTGAGCGAGCGAGCGCGCAGCTGCC
TGCAGGGGCGCCTGATGCGGTATTTTCTCCTTACGCATCTGTGCGGTATTTCACACCGCATA
[95 nt withheld, positions 4613-4707]
T
[46 nt withheld, positions 4709-4754]
C
[141 nt withheld, positions 4756-4896]
CCTTTGACGTTGGAGTCCACGTTCTTT
[37 nt withheld, positions 4924-4960]
ACTCTATCTCGGGCTATTCTTTTGATTTATAAGGGATTTTGCCGATTTCGGTCTATTGGTTAAAAAATGA
GCTGATTTAACAAAAATTTAACGCGAATTTTAACAAAATATTAACGTTTACAATTTTATGGTGCACTCTC
AGTACAATCTGCTCTGATGCCGCATAGTTAAGCCAGCCCCGACACCCGCCAACACCCGCTGACGCGCCCT
GACGGGCTTGTCTGCTCCCGGCATCCGCTTACAGACAAGCTGTGACCGTCTCCGGGAGCTGCATGTGTCA
GAGGTTTTCACCGTCATCACCGAAACGCGCGAGACGAAAGGGCCTCGTGATACGCCTATTTTTATAGGTT
AATGTCATGATAATAATGGTTTCTTAGACGTCAGGTGGCACTTTTCGGGGAAATGTGCGCGGAACCCCTA
TTTGTTTATTTTTCTAAATACATTCAAATATGTATCCGCTCATGAGACAATAACCCTGATAAATGCTTCA
ATAATATTGAAAAAGGAAGAGTATGAGTATTCAACATTTCCGTGTCGCCCTTATTCCCTTTTTTGCGGCA
TTTTGCCTTCCTGTTTTTGCTCACCCAGAAACGCTGGTGAAAGTAAAAGATGCTGAAGATCAGTTGGGTG
CACGAGTGGGTTACATCGAACTGGATCTCAACAGCGGTAAGATCCTTGAGAGTTTTCGCCCCGAAGAACG
TTTTCCAATGATGAGCACTTTTAAAGTTCTGCTATGTGGCGCGGTATTATCCCGTATTGACGCCGGGCAA
GAGCAACTCGGTCGCCGCATACACTATTCTCAGAATGACTTGGTTGAGTACTCACCAGTCACAGAAAAGC
ATCTTACGGATGGCATGACAGTAAGAGAATTATGCAGTGCTGCCATAACCATGAGTGATAACACTGCGGC
CAACTTACTTCTGACAACGATCGGAGGACCGAAGGAGCTAACCGCTTTTTTGCACAACATGGGGGATCAT
GTAACTCGCCTTGATCGTTGGGAACCGGAGCTGAATGAAGCCATACCAAACGACGAGCGTGACACCACGA
TGCCTGTAGCAATGGCAACAACGTTGCGCAAACTATTAACTGGCGAACTACTTACTCTAGCTTCCCGGCA
ACAATTAATAGACTGGATGGAGGCGGATAAAGTTGCAGGACCACTTCTGCGCTCGGCCCTTCCGGCTGGC
TGGTTTATTGCTGATAAATCTGGAGCCGGTGAGCGTGGGTCTCGCGGTATCATTGCAGCACTGGGGCCAG
ATGGTAAGCCCTCCCGTATCGTAGTTATCTACACGACGGGGAGTCAGGCAACTATGGATGAACGAAATAG
ACAGATCGCTGAGATAGGTGCCTCACTGATTAAGCATTGGTAACTGTCAGACCAAGTTTACTCATATATA
CTTTAGATTGATTTAAAACTTCATTTTTAATTTAAAAGGATCTAGGTGAAGATCCTTTTTGATAATCTCA
TGACCAAAATCCCTTAACGTGAGTTTTCGTTCCACTGAGCGTCAGACCCCGTAGAAAAGATCAAAGGATC
TTCTTGAGATCCTTTTTTTCTGCGCGTAATCTGCTGCTTGCAAACAAAAAAACCACCGCTACCAGCGGTG
GTTTGTTTGCCGGATCAAGAGCTACCAACTCTTTTTCCGAAGGTAACTGGCTTCAGCAGAGCGCAGATAC
CAAATACTGTTCTTCTAGTGTAGCCGTAGTTAGGCCACCACTTCAAGAACTCTGTAGCACCGCCTACATA
CCTCGCTCTGCTAATCCTGTTACCAGTGGCTGCTGCCAGTGGCGATAAGTCGTGTCTTACCGGGTTGGAC
TCAAGACGATAGTTACCGGATAAGGCGCAGCGGTCGGGCTGAACGGGGGGTTCGTGCACACAGCCCAGCT
TGGAGCGAACGACCTACACCGAACTGAGATACCTACAGCGTGAGCTATGAGAAAGCGCCACGCTTCCCGA
AGGGAGAAAGGCGGACAGGTATCCGGTAAGCGGCAGGGTCGGAACAGGAGAGCGCACGAGGGAGCTTCCA
GGGGGAAACGCCTGGTATCTTTATAGTCCTGTCGGGTTTCGCCACCTCTGACTTGAGCGTCGATTTTTGT
GATGCTCGTCAGGGGGGCGGAGCCTATGGAAAAACGCCAGCAACGCGGCCTTTTTACGGTTCCTGGCCTT
TTGCTGGCCTTTTGCTCACATGT
Features (pLannotate 1.2.2; 19 found; start..end, strand, type, name):
     12..39      +  repeat_region  AAV2 ITR (fragment): inverted terminal repeat of adeno-associated virus serotype 2 inverted
     68..95      +  repeat_region  AAV2 ITR (fragment): inverted terminal repeat of adeno-associated virus serotype 2 inverted
    995..1127    +  intron         chimeric intron: chimera between introns from human β-globin and immunoglobulin heavy chain genes
   1172..1190    +  promoter       T7 promoter: promoter for bacteriophage T7 RNA polymerase
   1303..1914    +  CDS            CCR4 (fragment): CCR4_HUMAN - Also known as CMKBR4. Experimental evidence at protein level: Swiss-Prot protein existence level 1. High affinity receptor for the C-C type chemokines CCL17/TARC, CCL22/MDC and CKLF isoform 1/CKLF1. The activity of this receptor is mediated by G(i) proteins which activate a phosphatidylinositol-calcium second messenger system. Can function as a chemoattractant homing receptor on circulating memory lymphocytes and as a coreceptor for some primary HIV-2 isolates. In the CNS, could mediate hippocampal-neuron survival. From Homo sapiens (Human).
   1933..2655    +  CDS            cEGFP: cEGFP is a basic (constitutively fluorescent) green fluorescent protein published in 2008, derived from Aequorea victoria.
   2665..3009    +  CDS            CCR4 (fragment): CCR4_HUMAN - Also known as CMKBR4. Experimental evidence at protein level: Swiss-Prot protein existence level 1. High affinity receptor for the C-C type chemokines CCL17/TARC, CCL22/MDC and CKLF isoform 1/CKLF1. The activity of this receptor is mediated by G(i) proteins which activate a phosphatidylinositol-calcium second messenger system. Can function as a chemoattractant homing receptor on circulating memory lymphocytes and as a coreceptor for some primary HIV-2 isolates. In the CNS, could mediate hippocampal-neuron survival. From Homo sapiens (Human).
   3022..3111    +  CDS            KCNJ2 (fragment): KCNJ2_HUMAN - Also known as IRK1. Experimental evidence at protein level: Swiss-Prot protein existence level 1. Probably participates in establishing action potential waveform and excitability of neuronal and muscle tissues. Inward rectifier potassium channels are characterized by a greater tendency to allow potassium to flow into the cell rather than out of it. Their voltage dependence is regulated by the concentration of extracellular potassium; as external potassium is raised, the voltage range of the channel opening shifts to more positive voltages. The inward rectification is mainly due t
   3262..3280    +  misc_feature   MCS (fragment): pBluescript multiple cloning site
   3280..3868    +  misc_feature   WPRE: woodchuck hepatitis virus posttranscriptional regulatory element
   3900..4376    +  polyA_signal   hGH poly(A) signal: human growth hormone polyadenylation signal
   4416..4556    +  repeat_region  AAV2 ITR: inverted terminal repeat of adeno-associated virus serotype 2 inverted
   4561..4612    -  misc_feature   bom (fragment): basis of mobility region from pBR322
   4631..5086    +  rep_origin     f1 ori (sequence partly withheld): f1 bacteriophage origin of replication; arrow indicates direction of (+) strand synthesis
   5087..5136    -  misc_feature   bom (fragment): basis of mobility region from pBR322
   5238..5273    -  CDS            rop (fragment): Rop protein, which maintains plasmids at low copy number; rop
   5368..5472    +  promoter       AmpR promoter: bla
   5473..6333    +  CDS            AmpR: β-lactamase; bla; confers resistance to ampicillin, carbenicillin, and related antibiotics
   6504..7092    +  rep_origin     ori: high-copy-number ColE1/pMB1/pBR322/pUC origin of replication
