[The description below was written by a language model from this plasmid's Addgene catalogue record and pLannotate feature annotations shown in this document.]
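Description:
pAAV-GfaABC1D_hCRAFi-CCR2null is a 7,153 bp AAV transfer plasmid for mammalian expression, built on a pAAV backbone and catalogued simply as a null control. It is maintained in bacteria through a high-copy ColE1/pUC-type origin with ampicillin selection (β-lactamase under its own promoter) and also carries an f1 phage origin. The expression cassette is flanked by AAV2 inverted terminal repeats, which allow the intervening DNA to be packaged into recombinant AAV particles. The 3′ ITR is annotated in full, while only short fragments were detected at the 5′ end.

The 1,824 bp synthetic insert, cloned between EcoRI and EcoRV sites, is recorded as being driven by the GfaABC1D promoter, a compact GFAP-derived promoter generally used for astrocyte-directed expression. The automated annotation does not label this promoter, though an unannotated stretch upstream of the chimeric β-globin/immunoglobulin intron is where it would be expected. A T7 promoter lies just before the coding region. The open reading frame has the architecture of a GPCR-based fluorescent sensor: two chemokine receptor segments interrupted by a GFP-derived module annotated as cEGFP, followed by a short KCNJ2 (Kir2.1) fragment of the kind commonly added as a membrane trafficking or export signal. The annotation tool assigned the receptor segments to human CCR4 by similarity, whereas the construct name and associated publication indicate a CCR2 ligand biosensor. The record does not specify which changes make this the "null" version. A WPRE and the human growth hormone polyadenylation signal follow the coding sequence to enhance transcript stability and processing. The construct presumably serves as a non-responsive control alongside the functional sensor in culture and in vivo imaging.
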