Addgene plasmid #239665: pAAV-GfaABC1D_hCRAFi-CCR2null
Purpose: Null control
Depositing lab: Kiryl Piatkevich. Depositing organization: Westlake University. Publication: Genetically encoded biosensor for monitoring spatiotemporal dynamics of CCR2 ligands in culture and in vivo. Xiao X, Wang C, Guo X, Xi F, Qian Q, Liang G, Chen M, Sun X, Szabo B, Jing M, Piatkevich KD. Nat Methods. 2025 Aug;22(8):1731-1741. doi: 10.1038/s41592-025-02742-y. Epub 2025 Jul 15. PubMed 40665002.
Backbone
  Vector backbone: pAAV
  Backbone size w/o insert (bp): 5329
  Total vector size (bp): 7153
  Vector type: Mammalian Expression, AAV
Growth in bacteria
  Bacterial resistance: Ampicillin, 100 μg/mL
  Growth temperature: 37°C
  Growth strain: NEB Stable
  Copy number: High Copy
Gene/Insert
  Gene/Insert name: hCRAFI-CCR2null
  Species: Synthetic
  Insert size (bp): 1824
  Promoter: GfaABC1D
  Cloning method: Restriction Enzyme; 5′ cloning site EcoRI (not destroyed); 3′ cloning site EcoRV (not destroyed)
  Sequencing primers: 5′ GGCTAGAGTACTTAATACGACTCACTATAGGCTAGCCTCGAGAATTCGCCACCATGCTGAGCACCAGC
Terms and licenses: Academic/Nonprofit Terms; Industry Terms: Not Available to Industry
How to cite: pAAV-GfaABC1D_hCRAFi-CCR2null was a gift from Kiryl Piatkevich (Addgene plasmid # 239665 ; http://n2t.net/addgene:239665 ; RRID:Addgene_239665)
